>Addgene plasmid #160025 | pI4-MTU-DO-URA | depositor full sequence | sequence record 310222 | pI4-MTU-DO-URA sequence 5824 bps
CCCTTTCAGGCGCGCCGGTGTTGCATTAGTATCGCCGTGGATGAAGATGAAGGTGGAATAGACGTTACCC
ATAGATACCCGAATGAGTATCTGATTGAGGATTTTTGACTTACTTACTTCTTCGAGATACACTACTCTGC
CGAAATTTCGGACTGGAATGCGTCAAAGTGAATCCACTTTGCAGGAAAACGCAGGAAAAACGGATTCGAA
AACGCAACAAAAAAAAAAAAATTATACATAATAAAATTTGAATCAAAGCAACAAGTTCACGAATCCATTA
AAGCAGTCAGAATCCAGGAAAAAAAAGAAACAGAGCCAGAAAAAAGGCAGCAACGAATCACAACCACAGC
GTATTGCGTCAGTGGAAATTAATTACCTTGGTATTTCCAATGCTGTGTACAACCAAAATTTCCACATAGT
TAGTTGATTCGCATTTCCCTGGTAACCGCCCTCGGCAACCTCCCTCGGAAACTTCCCTCCAGAGTAACTT
CCCCCAGAGTTATAGAGATATAGAGTTATAGTAGAGATATAGAGCTATAGATAGATTGATTCTTGTTGTA
GCATTTATTCCGTTAAACTTCTGCGGCTAATTTTGCCTAGCTTGGCCTTTTTTTTTTGTTTTTCGAGCTT
TCAAAGACAAATGGACATTCTTACATAATATATTATCATATACACCGAGATCGGTGGGTCAGAGCCTGTA
GGGATGGACATTTTCCTTCTAGACTCGCCTTCCAGACCTTTTTTTGGTTTGTTTCTCTCTCCGTGGAACT
CGCTTTCTTTTTCGCCGGTGATCTCGAAACGTAATCGATATGTATTCCATTCCATTCGCTATTTTTTTTG
TTCCATAAACCATGTTCTTATGAACAGAATTCGCATCTAGACTGATGAGACGAACGTGAGACCGAAAGTG
AAACGTGATTTCATGCGTCATTTTGAACATTTTGTAAATCTTATTTAATAATGTGTGCGGCAATTCACAT
TTAATTTATGAATGTTTTCTTAACATCGCGGCAACTCAAGAAACGGCAGGTTCGGATCTTAGCTACTAGA
GAAAGAGGAGAAATACTAGATGCGTAAAGGCGAAGAGCTGTTCACTGGTGTCGTCCCTATTCTGGTGGAA
CTGGATGGTGATGTCAACGGTCATAAGTTTTCCGTGCGTGGCGAGGGTGAAGGTGACGCAACTAATGGTA
AACTGACGCTGAAGTTCATCTGTACTACTGGTAAACTGCCGGTTCCTTGGCCGACTCTGGTAACGACGCT
GACTTATGGTGTTCAGTGCTTTGCTCGTTATCCGGACCATATGAAGCAGCATGACTTCTTCAAGTCCGCC
ATGCCGGAAGGCTATGTGCAGGAACGCACGATTTCCTTTAAGGATGACGGCACGTACAAAACGCGTGCGG
AAGTGAAATTTGAAGGCGATACCCTGGTAAACCGCATTGAGCTGAAAGGCATTGACTTTAAAGAGGACGG
CAATATCCTGGGCCATAAGCTGGAATACAATTTTAACAGCCACAATGTTTACATCACCGCCGATAAACAA
AAAAATGGCATTAAAGCGAATTTTAAAATTCGCCACAACGTGGAGGATGGCAGCGTGCAGCTGGCTGATC
ACTACCAGCAAAACACTCCAATCGGTGATGGTCCTGTTCTGCTGCCAGACAATCACTATCTGAGCACGCA
AAGCGTTCTGTCTAAAGATCCGAACGAGAAACGCGATCATATGGTTCTGCTGGAGTTCGTAACCGCAGCG
GGCATCACGCATGGTATGGATGAACTGTACAAATGACCAGGCATCAAATAAAACGAAAGGCTCAGTCGAA
AGACTGGGCCTTTCGTTTTATCTGTTGTTTGTCGGTGAACGCTCTCTACTAGAGTCACACTGGCTCACCT
TCGGGTGGGCCTTTCTGCGTTTATAGGTCTCAGCTGGAAATCTGCTCGTCAGTGGTGCTCACACTGACGA
ATCATGTACAGATCATACCGATGACTGCCTGGCGACTCACAACTAAGCAAGACAGCCGGAACCAGCGCCG
GCGAACACCACTGCATATATGGCATATCACAACAGTCCACGTCTCAAGCAGTTACAGAGATGTTACGAAC
CACTAGTGCACTGCAGTACACGGTTTCCTTGAAATTTTTTTGATTCGGTAATCTCCGAACAGAAGGAAGA
ACGAAGGAAGGAGCACAGACTTAGATTGGTATATATACGCATATGTAGTGTTGAAGAAACATGAAATTGC
CCAGTATTCTTAACCCAACTGCACAGAACAAAAACGTGCAGGAAACGAAGATAAATCATGTCGAAAGCTA
CATATAAGGAACGTGCTGCTACTCATCCTAGTCCTGTTGCTGCCAAGCTATTTAATATCATGCACGAAAA
GCAAACAAACTTGTGTGCTTCATTGGATGTTCGTACCACCAAGGAATTACTGGAGTTAGTTGAAGCATTA
GGTCCCAAAATTTGTTTACTAAAAACACATGTGGATATCTTGACTGATTTTTCCATGGAGGGCACAGTTA
AGCCGCTAAAGGCATTATCCGCCAAGTACAATTTTTTACTCTTCGAGGACAGAAAATTTGCTGACATTGG
TAATACAGTCAAATTGCAGTACTCTGCGGGTGTATACAGAATAGCAGAATGGGCAGACATTACGAATGCA
CACGGTGTGGTGGGCCCAGGTATTGTTAGCGGTTTGAAGCAGGCGGCAGAAGAAGTAACAAAGGAACCTA
GAGGCCTTTTGATGTTAGCAGAATTGTCATGCAAGGGCTCCCTATCTACTGGAGAATATACTAAGGGTAC
TGTTGACATTGCGAAGAGCGACAAAGATTTTGTTATCGGCTTTATTGCTCAAAGAGACATGGGTGGAAGA
GATGAAGGTTACGATTGGTTGATTATGACACCCGGTGTGGGTTTAGATGACAAGGGAGATGCATTGGGTC
AACAGTATAGAACCGTGGATGATGTGGTTTCTACAGGATCTGACATTATTATTGTTGGAAGAGGACTATT
TGCAAAGGGAAGGGATGCTAAGGTAGAGGGTGAACGTTACAGAAAAGCAGGCTGGGAAGCATATTTGAGA
AGATGCGGCCAGCAAAACTAAAAAACTGTATTATAAGTAAATGCATGTATACTAAACTCACAAATTAGAG
CTTCAATTTAATTATATCAGTTATTACCCGAGTTTCACAATGGAGGGAGTGAAATCTAAAAGTGGAAAAA
AAAAGGGGAGGCGAAAAACAAAAAAAAAAAAAAGAACGAACCGAACTATGTCCACAGGAGCAGAAGCAGA
AGCTGCGGCAGCAGCTTCTGCGGCTTTGAAAGAGGAAACGCGTAGATGAAAGAATGATCCAAGCCCGGCT
TTCCCTCTGTGCGCGGATTGTTATTTTTTTAGACTTATTTCTATGTTTGTTTTGGACCTAATATAACTTA
GTCATGAATCCTGGTTGACTCGCGCGCATCTTTTTCCACTCTGCGATGATTCACAGTGCAGCGTGCAGCT
CAGCTCCAGCAGCAGTACCAGCGGCAGCTCCAACAGTGGAGCCTTCCTTTCACGAACGGAATAGAAACAG
GAAGGAAAAAAATAGACCAACAAGAGGACCCATCCGCGACTTCTAATTTTTGGCGCATGAACCGCGCTGT
TCTACCCGCCCGTCCGTCCTCATCCCTCCCCCCCAGGAAAACAGGAAATTGGGAAACCTAGGTGCGTGCA
TTTTCGTTTTGGGCGATGATTGACAATGAGACTTAGTCCGCTTGGTTGGGTTTCGTTTCAAAAACAAGGT
TTGGAAGAAGATCTTGGGAGAGAAAGACCGAGAGATCTTGACCAGGGCGAAGACGACCAGTAGCTTTTGG
TATAGCCGGGATAAGCTTCAGGCACCCTAGGGTTGTATAAGAGTTGTATGCAAGGATGTGCGCAAGGGTT
TCTGAAGCAGGATGGAAATGTGGTGTGTTTTTTTGTAGAGCAATTGCCTTAAAGTCGGGGATTACGCCGA
GACAGCAGCTTGACGGTTCCGTGGTAATATGTGTCCGGCAACAGGCGCGCCTCAGCCGACCGAGCGGCCG
CGTGTTACAACCAATTAACCAATTCTGATTAGAAAAACTCATCGAGCATCAAATGAAACTGCAATTTATT
CATATCAGGATTATCAATACCATATTTTTGAAAAAGCCGTTTCTGTAATGAAGGAGAAAACTCACCGAGG
CAGTTCCATAGGATGGCAAGATCCTGGTATCGGTCTGCGATTCCGACTCGTCCAACATCAATACAACCTA
TTAATTTCCCCTCGTCAAAAATAAGGTTATCAAGTGAGAAATCACCATGAGTGACGACTGAATCCGGTGA
GAATGGCAAAAGCTTATGCATTTCTTTCCAGACTTGTTCAACAGGCCAGCCATTACGCTCGTCATCAAAA
TCACTCGCATCAACCAAACCGTTATTCATTCGTGATTGCGCCTGAGCGAGGCGAAATACGCGATCGCTGT
TAAAAGGACAATTACAAACAGGAATCGAATGCAACCGGCGCAGGAACACTGCCAGCGCATCAACAATATT
TTCACCTGAATCAGGATATTCTTCTAATACCTGGAATGCTGTTTTCCCGGGGATCGCAGTGGTGAGTAAC
CATGCATCATCAGGAGTACGGATAAAATGCTTGATGGTCGGAAGAGGCATAAATTCCGTCAGCCAGTTTA
GTCTGACCATCTCATCTGTAACATCATTGGCAACGCTACCTTTGCCATGTTTCAGAAACAACTCTGGCGC
ATCGGGCTTCCCATACAATCGATAGATTGTCGCACCTGATTGCCCGACATTATCGCGAGCCCATTTATAC
CCATATAAATCAGCATCCATGTTGGAATTTAATCGCGGCCTGGAGCAAGACGTTTCCCGTTGAATATGGC
TCATAACACCCCTTGTATTACTGTTTATGTAAGCAGACAGTTTTATTGTTCATGATGATATATTTTTATC
TTGTGCAATGTAACATCAGAGATTTTGAGACACAACGTGGCTTTGTTGAATAAATCGAACTTTTGCTGAG
TTGAAGGATCAGTCATGACCAAAATCCCTTAACGTGAGTTTTCGTTCCACTGAGCGTCAGACCCCGTAGA
AAAGATCAAAGGATCTTCTTGAGATCCTTTTTTTCTGCGCGTAATCTGCTGCTTGCAAACAAAAAAACCA
CCGCTACCAGCGGTGGTTTGTTTGCCGGATCAAGAGCTACCAACTCTTTTTCCGAAGGTAACTGGCTTCA
GCAGAGCGCAGATACCAAATACTGTTCTTCTAGTGTAGCCGTAGTTAGGCCACCACTTCAAGAACTCTGT
AGCACCGCCTACATACCTCGCTCTGCTAATCCTGTTACCAGTGGCTGCTGCCAGTGGCGATAAGTCGTGT
CTTACCGGGTTGGACTCAAGACGATAGTTACCGGATAAGGCGCAGCGGTCGGGCTGAACGGGGGGTTCGT
GCACACAGCCCAGCTTGGAGCGAACGACCTACACCGAACTGAGATACCTACAGCGTGAGCTATGAGAAAG
CGCCACGCTTCCCGAAGGGAGAAAGGCGGACAGGTATCCGGTAAGCGGCAGGGTCGGAACAGGAGAGCGC
ACGAGGGAGCTTCCAGGGGGAAACGCCTGGTATCTTTATAGTCCTGTCGGGTTTCGCCACCTCTGACTTG
AGCGTCGATTTTTGTGATGCTCGTCAGGGGGGCGGAGCCTATGGAAAAACGCCAGCAACGCGGCCTTTTT
ACGGTTCCTGGCCTTTTGCTGGCCTTTTGCTCACATGTTCTTTCCTGCGTTATCCCCTGATTCTGTGGAT
AACCGTGCGGCCGC
Features (pLannotate 1.2.2; 7 found; start..end, strand, type, name):
   1070..1783    +  CDS            superfolder GFP: GFP variant that folds robustly even when fused to poorly folded proteins (Pédelacq et al., 2006)
   1795..1866    +  terminator     rrnB T1 terminator: transcription terminator T1 from the E. coli rrnB gene
   1882..1909    +  terminator     T7Te terminator: phage T7 early transcription terminator
   2121..2297    +  promoter       URA3 promoter (fragment): S. cerevisiae URA3
   2298..3101    +  CDS            URA3: orotidine-5'-phosphate decarboxylase, required for uracil biosynthesis; S. cerevisiae URA3; yeast auxotrophic marker, counterselectable with 5-fluoroorotic acid (5-FOA)
   4089..4904    -  CDS            KanR: aminoglycoside phosphotransferase; aph(3')-Ia; confers resistance to kanamycin in bacteria or G418 (Geneticin®) in eukaryotes
   5129..5717    +  rep_origin     ori: high-copy-number ColE1/pMB1/pBR322/pUC origin of replication
