>Addgene plasmid #160025 | pI4-MTU-DO-URA | addgene full sequence | sequence record 317966 | Addgene NGS Result
CCGGTGTTGCATTAGTATCGCCGTGGATGAAGATGAAGGTGGAATAGACGTTACCCATAGATACCCGAAT
GAGTATCTGATTGAGGATTTTTGACTTACTTACTTCTTCGAGATACACTACTCTGCCGAAATTTCGGACT
GGAATGCGTCAAAGTGAATCCACTTTGCAGGAAAACGCAGGAAAAACGGATTCGAAAACGCAACAAAAAA
AAAAAAATTATACATAATAAAATTTGAATCAAAGCAACAAGTTCACGAATCCATTAAAGCAGTCAGAATC
CAGGAAAAAAAAGAAACAGAGCCAGAAAAAAGGCAGCAACGAATCACAACCACAGCGTATTGCGTCAGTG
GAAATTAATTACCTTGGTATTTCCAATGCTGTGTACAACCAAAATTTCCACATAGTTAGTTGATTCGCAT
TTCCCTGGTAACCGCCCTCGGCAACCTCCCTCGGAAACTTCCCTCCAGAGTAACTTCCCCCAGAGTTATA
GAGATATAGAGTTATAGTAGAGATATAGAGCTATAGATAGATTGATTCTTGTTGTAGCATTTATTCCGTT
AAACTTCTGCGGCTAATTTTGCCTAGCTTGGCCTTTTTTTTTTGTTTTTCGAGCTTTCAAAGACAAATGG
ACATTCTTACATAATATATTATCATATACACCGAGATCGGTGGGTCAGAGCCTGTAGGGATGGACATTTT
CCTTCTAGACTCGCCTTCCAGACCTTTTTTTGGTTTGTTTCTCTCTCCGTGGAACTCGCTTTCTTTTTCG
CCGGTGATCTCGAAACGTAATCGATATGTATTCCATTCCATTCGCTATTTTTTTTGTTCCATAAACCATG
TTCTTATGAACAGAATTCGCATCTAGACTGATGAGACGAACGTGAGACCGAAAGTGAAACGTGATTTCAT
GCGTCATTTTGAACATTTTGTAAATCTTATTTAATAATGTGTGCGGCAATTCACATTTAATTTATGAATG
TTTTCTTAACATCGCGGCAACTCAAGAAACGGCAGGTTCGGATCTTAGCTACTAGAGAAAGAGGAGAAAT
ACTAGATGCGTAAAGGCGAAGAGCTGTTCACTGGTGTCGTCCCTATTCTGGTGGAACTGGATGGTGATGT
CAACGGTCATAAGTTTTCCGTGCGTGGCGAGGGTGAAGGTGACGCAACTAATGGTAAACTGACGCTGAAG
TTCATCTGTACTACTGGTAAACTGCCGGTTCCTTGGCCGACTCTGGTAACGACGCTGACTTATGGTGTTC
AGTGCTTTGCTCGTTATCCGGACCATATGAAGCAGCATGACTTCTTCAAGTCCGCCATGCCGGAAGGCTA
TGTGCAGGAACGCACGATTTCCTTTAAGGATGACGGCACGTACAAAACGCGTGCGGAAGTGAAATTTGAA
GGCGATACCCTGGTAAACCGCATTGAGCTGAAAGGCATTGACTTTAAAGAGGACGGCAATATCCTGGGCC
ATAAGCTGGAATACAATTTTAACAGCCACAATGTTTACATCACCGCCGATAAACAAAAAAATGGCATTAA
AGCGAATTTTAAAATTCGCCACAACGTGGAGGATGGCAGCGTGCAGCTGGCTGATCACTACCAGCAAAAC
ACTCCAATCGGTGATGGTCCTGTTCTGCTGCCAGACAATCACTATCTGAGCACGCAAAGCGTTCTGTCTA
AAGATCCGAACGAGAAACGCGATCATATGGTTCTGCTGGAGTTCGTAACCGCAGCGGGCATCACGCATGG
TATGGATGAACTGTACAAATGACCAGGCATCAAATAAAACGAAAGGCTCAGTCGAAAGACTGGGCCTTTC
GTTTTATCTGTTGTTTGTCGGTGAACGCTCTCTACTAGAGTCACACTGGCTCACCTTCGGGTGGGCCTTT
CTGCGTTTATAGGTCTCAGCTGGAAATCTGCTCGTCAGTGGTGCTCACACTGACGAATCATGTACAGATC
ATACCGATGACTGCCTGGCGACTCACAACTAAGCAAGACAGCCGGAACCAGCGCCGGCGAACACCACTGC
ATATATGGCATATCACAACAGTCCACGTCTCAAGCAGTTACAGAGATGTTACGAACCACTAGTGCACTGC
AGTACACGGTTTCCTTGAAATTTTTTTGATTCGGTAATCTCCGAACAGAAGGAAGAACGAAGGAAGGAGC
ACAGACTTAGATTGGTATATATACGCATATGTAGTGTTGAAGAAACATGAAATTGCCCAGTATTCTTAAC
CCAACTGCACAGAACAAAAACGTGCAGGAAACGAAGATAAATCATGTCGAAAGCTACATATAAGGAACGT
GCTGCTACTCATCCTAGTCCTGTTGCTGCCAAGCTATTTAATATCATGCACGAAAAGCAAACAAACTTGT
GTGCTTCATTGGATGTTCGTACCACCAAGGAATTACTGGAGTTAGTTGAAGCATTAGGTCCCAAAATTTG
TTTACTAAAAACACATGTGGATATCTTGACTGATTTTTCCATGGAGGGCACAGTTAAGCCGCTAAAGGCA
TTATCCGCCAAGTACAATTTTTTACTCTTCGAGGACAGAAAATTTGCTGACATTGGTAATACAGTCAAAT
TGCAGTACTCTGCGGGTGTATACAGAATAGCAGAATGGGCAGACATTACGAATGCACACGGTGTGGTGGG
CCCAGGTATTGTTAGCGGTTTGAAGCAGGCGGCAGAAGAAGTAACAAAGGAACCTAGAGGCCTTTTGATG
TTAGCAGAATTGTCATGCAAGGGCTCCCTATCTACTGGAGAATATACTAAGGGTACTGTTGACATTGCGA
AGAGCGACAAAGATTTTGTTATCGGCTTTATTGCTCAAAGAGACATGGGTGGAAGAGATGAAGGTTACGA
TTGGTTGATTATGACACCCGGTGTGGGTTTAGATGACAAGGGAGATGCATTGGGTCAACAGTATAGAACC
GTGGATGATGTGGTTTCTACAGGATCTGACATTATTATTGTTGGAAGAGGACTATTTGCAAAGGGAAGGG
ATGCTAAGGTAGAGGGTGAACGTTACAGAAAAGCAGGCTGGGAAGCATATTTGAGAAGATGCGGCCAGCA
AAACTAAAAAACTGTATTATAAGTAAATGCATGTATACTAAACTCACAAATTAGAGCTTCAATTTAATTA
TATCAGTTATTACCCGAGTTTCACAATGGAGGGAGTGAAATCTAAAAGTGGAAAAAAAAAGGGGAGGCGA
AAAACAAAAAAAAAAAAAAGAACGAACCGAACTATGTCCACAGGAGCAGAAGCAGAAGCTGCGGCAGCAG
CTTCTGCGGCTTTGAAAGAGGAAACGCGTAGATGAAAGAATGATCCAAGCCCGGCTTTCCCTCTGTGCGC
GGATTGTTATTTTTTTAGACTTATTTCTATGTTTGTTTTGGACCTAATATAACTTAGTCATGAATCCTGG
TTGACTCGCGCGCATCTTTTTCCACTCTGCGATGATTCACAGTGCAGCGTGCAGCTCAGCTCCAGCAGCA
GTACCAGCGGCAGCTCCAACAGTGGAGCCTTCCTTTCACGAACGGAATAGAAACAGGAAGGAAAAAAATA
GACCAACAAGAGGACCCATCCGCGACTTCTAATTTTTGGCGCATGAACCGCGCTGTTCTACCCGCCCGTC
CGTCCTCATCCCTCCCCCCCAGGAAAACAGGAAATTGGGAAACCTAGGTGCGTGCATTTTCGTTTTGGGC
GATGATTGACAATGAGACTTAGTCCGCTTGGTTGGGTTTCGTTTCAAAAACAAGGTTTGGAAGAAGATCT
TGGGAGAGAAAGACCGAGAGATCTTGACCAGGGCGAAGACGACCAGTAGCTTTTGGTATAGCCGGGATAA
GCTTCAGGCACCCTAGGGTTGTATAAGAGTTGTATGCAAGGATGTGCGCAAGGGTTTCTGAAGCAGGATG
GAAATGTGGTGTGTTTTTTTGTAGAGCAATTGCCTTAAAGTCGGGGATTACGCCGAGACAGCAGCTTGAC
GGTTCCGTGGTAATATGTGTCCGGCAACTTGGCGCGCCTCAGCCGAGCGGCCGCGTGTTACAACCAATTA
ACCAATTCTGATTAGAAAAACTCATCGAGCATCAAATGAAACTGCAATTTATTCATATCAGGATTATCAA
TACCATATTTTTGAAAAAGCCGTTTCTGTAATGAAGGAGAAAACTCACCGAGGCAGTTCCATAGGATGGC
AAGATCCTGGTATCGGTCTGCGATTCCGACTCGTCCAACATCAATACAACCTATTAATTTCCCCTCGTCA
AAAATAAGGTTATCAAGTGAGAAATCACCATGAGTGACGACTGAATCCGGTGAGAATGGCAAAAGCTTAT
GCATTTCTTTCCAGACTTGTTCAACAGGCCAGCCATTACGCTCGTCATCAAAATCACTCGCATCAACCAA
ACCGTTATTCATTCGTGATTGCGCCTGAGCGAGGCGAAATACGCGATCGCTGTTAAAAGGACAATTACAA
ACAGGAATCGAATGCAACCGGCGCAGGAACACTGCCAGCGCATCAACAATATTTTCACCTGAATCAGGAT
ATTCTTCTAATACCTGGAATGCTGTTTTCCCGGGGATCGCAGTGGTGAGTAACCATGCATCATCAGGAGT
ACGGATAAAATGCTTGATGGTCGGAAGAGGCATAAATTCCGTCAGCCAGTTTAGTCTGACCATCTCATCT
GTAACATCATTGGCAACGCTACCTTTGCCATGTTTCAGAAACAACTCTGGCGCATCGGGCTTCCCATACA
ATCGATAGATTGTCGCACCTGATTGCCCGACATTATCGCGAGCCCATTTATACCCATATAAATCAGCATC
CATGTTGGAATTTAATCGCGGCCTGGAGCAAGACGTTTCCCGTTGAATATGGCTCATAACACCCCTTGTA
TTACTGTTTATGTAAGCAGACAGTTTTATTGTTCATGATGATATATTTTTATCTTGTGCAATGTAACATC
AGAGATTTTGAGACACAACGTGGCTTTGTTGAATAAATCGAACTTTTGCTGAGTTGAAGGATCAGTCATG
ACCAAAATCCCTTAACGTGAGTTTTCGTTCCACTGAGCGTCAGACCCCGTAGAAAAGATCAAAGGATCTT
CTTGAGATCCTTTTTTTCTGCGCGTAATCTGCTGCTTGCAAACAAAAAAACCACCGCTACCAGCGGTGGT
TTGTTTGCCGGATCAAGAGCTACCAACTCTTTTTCCGAAGGTAACTGGCTTCAGCAGAGCGCAGATACCA
AATACTGTTCTTCTAGTGTAGCCGTAGTTAGGCCACCACTTCAAGAACTCTGTAGCACCGCCTACATACC
TCGCTCTGCTAATCCTGTTACCAGTGGCTGCTGCCAGTGGCGATAAGTCGTGTCTTACCGGGTTGGACTC
AAGACGATAGTTACCGGATAAGGCGCAGCGGTCGGGCTGAACGGGGGGTTCGTGCACACAGCCCAGCTTG
GAGCGAACGACCTACACCGAACTGAGATACCTACAGCGTGAGCTATGAGAAAGCGCCACGCTTCCCGAAG
GGAGAAAGGCGGACAGGTATCCGGTAAGCGGCAGGGTCGGAACAGGAGAGCGCACGAGGGAGCTTCCAGG
GGGAAACGCCTGGTATCTTTATAGTCCTGTCGGGTTTCGCCACCTCTGACTTGAGCGTCGATTTTTGTGA
TGCTCGTCAGGGGGGCGGAGCCTATGGAAAAACGCCAGCAACGCGGCCTTTTTACGGTTCCTGGCCTTTT
GCTGGCCTTTTGCTCACATGTTCTTTCCTGCGTTATCCCCTGATTCTGTGGATAACCGTGCGGCCGCCCC
TTTCAGGCGCG
Features (pLannotate 1.2.2; 7 found; start..end, strand, type, name):
   1056..1769    +  CDS            superfolder GFP: GFP variant that folds robustly even when fused to poorly folded proteins (Pédelacq et al., 2006)
   1781..1852    +  terminator     rrnB T1 terminator: transcription terminator T1 from the E. coli rrnB gene
   1868..1895    +  terminator     T7Te terminator: phage T7 early transcription terminator
   2107..2283    +  promoter       URA3 promoter (fragment): S. cerevisiae URA3
   2284..3087    +  CDS            URA3: orotidine-5'-phosphate decarboxylase, required for uracil biosynthesis; S. cerevisiae URA3; yeast auxotrophic marker, counterselectable with 5-fluoroorotic acid (5-FOA)
   4072..4887    -  CDS            KanR: aminoglycoside phosphotransferase; aph(3')-Ia; confers resistance to kanamycin in bacteria or G418 (Geneticin®) in eukaryotes
   5112..5700    +  rep_origin     ori: high-copy-number ColE1/pMB1/pBR322/pUC origin of replication
