[The description below was written by a language model from this plasmid's Addgene catalogue record and pLannotate feature annotations shown in this document.]
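Description:
pI4-MTU-DO-URA is an empty integrative backbone for the yeast Kluyveromyces marxianus, assembled from MoClo Yeast Toolkit parts together with the depositing lab's own homology arms that target the chromosomal integration site called I4. In E. coli it is maintained as a high-copy plasmid through a ColE1/pUC-type origin and selected with kanamycin via the aph(3')-Ia KanR gene. No yeast replication origin is annotated, consistent with a vector that must integrate into the genome to persist. Yeast transformants are selected by uracil prototrophy using the S. cerevisiae URA3 gene with a fragment of its native promoter; this marker can also be counterselected with 5-fluoroorotic acid.

The cargo position holds a superfolder GFP coding sequence followed by the bacterial rrnB T1 and T7Te terminators. This arrangement, together with "DO" in the name, suggests the GFP dropout placeholder used in the Yeast Toolkit, which is replaced by assembled transcription units during Golden Gate cloning so that correct clones can be recognised as non-fluorescent colonies. The record itself does not spell this out, and no promoter for the GFP is annotated. The catalogue lists no promoter or insert, so expression elements are expected to come from the user's assembled cassette. The I4 homology arms are not annotated in either feature table and presumably lie in the unannotated stretches flanking the GFP and URA3 region.

The two sequence records (5,821 and 5,824 nt) carry the same seven features in the same order, and both are longer than the 4,798 bp stated backbone size. The associated work concerns engineering K. marxianus as a chassis for aromatic compound production, for which the vector allows stable insertion of expression cassettes at a defined locus.
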