Addgene plasmid #160025: pI4-MTU-DO-URA
Purpose: (Empty Backbone) Integrative vector for K. marxianus, targeting integration site I4 described in (Rajkumar et al.,2019). Uracil selection.
Depositing lab: John Morrissey. Depositing organization: University College Cork. Publication: Rational engineering of Kluyveromyces marxianus to create a chassis for the production of aromatic products. Rajkumar AS, Morrissey JP. Microb Cell Fact. 2020 Nov 11;19(1):207. doi: 10.1186/s12934-020-01461-7. PubMed 33176787.
Backbone
  Vector backbone: Constructed from MoClo Yeast Toolkit (Kit # 1000000061) and own yeast homology arms (Addgene plasmids 125033 and 125066)
  Backbone manufacturer: Partially Addgene
  Backbone size (bp): 4798
  Vector type: Yeast Expression ; Kluyveromyces marxianus
  Promoter: n/a
  Selectable markers: URA3
Growth in bacteria
  Bacterial resistance: Kanamycin, 50 μg/mL
  Growth temperature: 37°C
  Growth strain: DH5alpha
  Copy number: High Copy
Gene/Insert
  Sequencing primers: 5′ tttgctggccttttgctc; 3′ gtatacatgcatttacttataatacagt
Terms and licenses: Academic/Nonprofit Terms; Industry Terms: Not Available to Industry
How to cite: pI4-MTU-DO-URA was a gift from John Morrissey (Addgene plasmid # 160025 ; http://n2t.net/addgene:160025 ; RRID:Addgene_160025)
